>Addgene plasmid #65797 | pAc5.1B-EGFP-DmRRP40 | depositor full sequence | sequence record 111879 | pAc5.1B-EGFP-DmRRP40 sequence 6771 bps
CTTCAAGGAATTAATTCTATATTCTAAAAACACAAATGATACTTCTAAAAAAAATCATGAATGGCATCAA
CTCTGAATCAAATCTTTGCAGATGCACCTACTTCTCATTTCCACTGTCACATCATTTTTCCAGATCTCGC
TGCCTGTTATGTGGCCCACAAACCAAGACACGTTTTATGGCCATTAAAGCTGGCTGATCGTCGCCAAACA
CCAAATACATATCAATATGTACATTCGAGAAAGAAGCGATCAAAGAAGCGTCTTCGGGCGAGTAGGAGAA
TGCGGAGGAGAAGGAGAACGAGCTGATCTAGTATCTCTCCACAATCCAATGCCAACTGACCAACTGGCCA
TATTCGGAGCAATTTGAAGCCAATTTCCATCGCCTGGCGATCGCTCCATTCTTGGCTATATGTTTTTCAC
CGTTCCCGGGGCCATTTTCAAAGACTCGTCGGTAAGATAAGATTGTGTCACTCGCTGTCTCTCTTCATTT
GTCGAAGAATGCTGAGGAATTTCGCGATGACGTCGGCGAGTATTTTGAAGAATGAGAATAATTTGTATTT
ATACGAAAATCAGTTAGTGGAATTTTCTACAAAAACATGTTATCTATAGATAATTTTGTTGCAAAATATG
TTGACTATGACAAAGATTGTATGTATATACCTTTAATGTATTCTCATTTTCTTATGTATTTATAATGGCA
ATGATGATACTGATGATATTTTAAGATGATGCCAGACCACAGGCTGATTTCTGCGTCTTTTGCCGAACGC
AGTGCATGTGCGGTTGTTGTTTTTTGGAATAGTTTCAATTTTCGGACTGTCCGCTTTGATTTCAGTTTCT
TGGCTTATTCAAAAAGCAAAGTAAAGCCAAAAAAGCGAGATGGCAATACCAAATGCGGCAAAACGGTAGT
GGAAGGAAAGGGGTGCGGGGCAGCGGAAGGAAGGGTGGGGCGGGGCGTGGCGGGGTCTGTGGCTGGGCGC
GACGTCACCGACGTTGGAGCCACTCCTTTGACCATGTGTGCGTGTGTGTATTATTCGTGTCTCGCCACTC
GCCGGTTGTTTTTTTCTTTTTATCTCGCTCTCTCTAGCGCCATCTCGTACGCATGCTCAACGCACCGCAT
GTTGCCGTGTCCTTTATGCGTCATTTTGGCTCGAAATAGGCAATTATTTAAACAAAGATTAGTCAACGAA
AACGCTAAAATAAATAAGTCTACAATATGGTTACTTATTGCCATGTGTGTGCAGCCAACGATAGCAACAA
AAGCAACAACACAGTGGCTTTCCCTCTTTCACTTTTTGTTTGCAAGCGCGTGCGAGCAAGACGGCACGAC
CGGCAAACGCAATTACGCTGACAAAGAGCAGACGAAGTTTTGGCCGAAAAACATCAAGGCGCCTGATACG
AATGCATTTGCAATAACAATTGCGATATTTAATATTGTTTATGAAGCTGTTTGACTTCAAAACACACAAA
AAAAAAAATAAAACAAATTATTTGAAAGAGAATTAGGAATCGGACAGCTTATCGTTACGGGCTAACAGCA
CACCGAGACGAAATAGCTTACCTGACGTCACAGCCTCTGGAAGAACTGCCGCCAAGCAGAGAGAGAGAGA
AAAAGAGGGAGAGCAGCTTAGACCGCATGTGCTTGTGTGTGAGGCGTCTCTCTCTTCGTCTCCTGTTTGC
GCAAACGCATAGACTGCACTGAGAAAATCGATTACCTATTTTTTATGAATGAATATTTGCACTATTACTA
TTCAAAACTATTAAGATAGCAATCACATTCAATAGCCAAATACTATACCACCTGAGCGATGCAACGAAAT
GATCAATTTGAGCAAAAATGCTGCATATTTAGGACGGCATCATTATAGAAATGCTTCTTGCTGTGTACTT
TTCTCTCGTCTGGCAGCTGTTTCGCCGTTATTGTTAAAACCGGCTTAAGTTAGGTGTGTTTTCTACGACT
AGTGATGCCCCTACTAGAAGATGTGTGTTGCACAAATGTCCCTGAATAACCAATTTGAAGTGCAGATAGC
AGTAAACGTAAGCTAATATGAATATTATTTAACTGTAATGTTTTAATATCGCTGGACATTACTAATAAAC
CCACTATAAACACATGTACATATGTATGTTTTGGCATACAATGAGTAGTTGGGGAAAAAATGTGTAAAAG
CACCGTGACCATCACAGCATAAAGATAACCAGCTGAAGTATCGAATATGAGTAACCCCCAAATTGAATCA
CATGCCGCAACTGATAGGACCCATGGAAGTACACTCTTCATGGCGATATACAAGACACACACAAGCACGA
ACACCCAGTTGCGGAGGAAATTCTCCGTAAATGAAAACCCAATCGGCGAACAATTCATACCCATATATGG
TAAAAGTTTTGAACGCGACTTGAGAGCGGAGAGCATTGCGGCTGATAAGGTTTTAGCGCTAAGCGGGCTT
TATAAAACGGGCTGCGGGACCAGTTTTCATATCACTACCGTTTGAGTTCTTGTGCTGTGTGGATACTCCT
CCCGACACAAAGCCGCTCCATCAGCCAGCAGTCGTCTAATCCAGAGACCCCGGATCGGGGTACCATCATG
GTGAGCAAGGGCGAGGAGCTGTTCACCGGGGTGGTGCCCATCCTGGTCGAGCTGGACGGCGACGTAAACG
GCCACAAGTTCAGCGTGTCCGGCGAGGGCGAGGGCGATGCCACCTACGGCAAGCTGACCCTGAAGTTCAT
CTGCACCACCGGCAAGCTGCCCGTGCCCTGGCCCACCCTCGTGACCACCCTGACCTACGGCGTGCAGTGC
TTCAGCCGCTACCCCGACCACATGAAGCAGCACGACTTCTTCAAGTCCGCCATGCCCGAAGGCTACGTCC
AGGAGCGCACCATCTTCTTCAAGGACGACGGCAACTACAAGACCCGCGCCGAGGTGAAGTTCGAGGGCGA
CACCCTGGTGAACCGCATCGAGCTGAAGGGCATCGACTTCAAGGAGGACGGCAACATCCTGGGGCACAAG
CTGGAGTACAACTACAACAGCCACAACGTCTATATCATGGCCGACAAGCAGAAGAACGGCATCAAGGTGA
ACTTCAAGATCCGCCACAACATCGAGGACGGCAGCGTGCAGCTCGCCGACCACTACCAGCAGAACACCCC
CATCGGCGACGGCCCCGTGCTGCTGCCCGACAACCACTACCTGAGCACCCAGTCCGCCCTGAGCAAAGAC
CCCAACGAGAAGCGCGATCACATGGTCCTGCTGGAGTTCGTGACCGCCGCCGGGATCACTCTCGGCATGG
ACGAGCTGTACAAGCCAAGCTTGAATTCTGCAGATATCATGAGCGCGACCAGCACAATAGTTATGCCCGG
TGAGCGAATTGCGGCCATTGAGGAGCTGGCCAAGAGCAAGCGGGTGATACTCGGACCGGGACTGCGGCGT
CTGGATGACACGGTGGTGGCTAGCAAGGCGGGCCCACTTCGACACAAGGAACCCGGCACCTTCTGGGTGG
ACAACTACCAGAGAAGGTACATCCCGGCACGCGGGGATCTCATTCTGGGCATTGTGCGAGCCAAGGCGGG
CGATCTGTACCGCGTGGACATCGGAGCAACGGACACAGCCTCCATATCGTATCTCGCCTTTGAGGCGGCC
AGCAAGAAGAATCGCCCGGATCTGATCCCCGGTGATCTGATTTACGCGAGAGTCCTGAATGCAAGCGCGG
ACATTGAACCGGAGCTGGTCTGCGTCAACTCGGTGGGCAAAAGTGGCAAACTGGGCGTCCTCACCGATGG
ATTCTTCTTCAAGTGCAGCCTGAATCTGGGAAGGATGCTGCTGCGGGAAAACTGCCCTGTTCTCGCCGCT
CTTACCCGGGAACTGCCCTACGAGATCGCTGTGGGAGTCAACGGCAGGATATGGTTGAAGGCCCATTCCC
TGAAAGAAACCGTGGCCCTCGCCAATGCCATTTCAGCGCTGGAGCAATCGGGATGTGCGGAAATCGACAA
AATATGTGGCAATCTCGGAGACTTCCTGCAGGCCTAGCTCGAGTCTAGAGGGCCCGCGGTTCGAAGGTAA
GCCTATCCCTAACCCTCTCCTCGGTCTCGATTCTACGCGTACCGGTCATCATCACCATCACCATTGAGTT
TAAACCCGCTGATCAGCCTCGACTGTGCCTTCTAAGGCCTGAGCTCGCTGATCAGCCTCGATCGAGGATC
CAGACATGATAAGATACATTGATGAGTTTGGACAAACCACAACTAGAATGCAGTGAAAAAAATGCTTTAT
TTGTGAAATTTGTGATGCTATTGCTTTATTTGTAACCATTATAAGCTGCAATAAACAAGTTAACAACAAC
AATTGCATTCATTTTATGTTTCAGGTTCAGGGGGAGGTGTGGGAGGTTTTTTAAAGCAAGTAAAACCTCT
ACAAATGTGGTATGGCTGATTATGATCAGTCGACCGATGCCCTTGAGAGCCTTCAACCCAGTCAGCTCCT
TCCGGTGGGCGCGGGGCATGACTATCGTCGCCGCACTTATGACTGTCTTCTTTATCATGCAACTCGTAGG
ACAGGTGCCGGCAGCGCTCTGGGTCATTTTCGGCGAGGACCGCTTTCGCTGGAGCGCGACGATGATCGGC
CTGTCGCTTGCGGTATTCGGAATCTTGCACGCCCTCGCTCAAGCCTTCGTCACTGGTCCCGCCACCAAAC
GTTTCGGCGAGAAGCAGGCCATTATCGCCGGCATGGCGGCCGACGCGCTGGGCTACGTCTTGCTGGCGTT
CGCGACGCGAGGCTGGATGGCCTTCCCCATTATGATTCTTCTCGCTTCCGGCGGCATCGGGATGCCCGCG
TTGCAGGCCATGCTGTCCAGGCAGGTAGATGACGACCATCAGGGACAGCTTCAAGGATCGCTCGCGGCTC
TTACCAGCCAGCAAAAGGCCAGGAACCGTAAAAAGGCCGCGTTGCTGGCGTTTTTCCATAGGCTCCGCCC
CCCTGACGAGCATCACAAAAATCGACGCTCAAGTCAGAGGTGGCGAAACCCGACAGGACTATAAAGATAC
CAGGCGTTTCCCCCTGGAAGCTCCCTCGTGCGCTCTCCTGTTCCGACCCTGCCGCTTACCGGATACCTGT
CCGCCTTTCTCCCTTCGGGAAGCGTGGCGCTTTCTCAATGCTCACGCTGTAGGTATCTCAGTTCGGTGTA
GGTCGTTCGCTCCAAGCTGGGCTGTGTGCACGAACCCCCCGTTCAGCCCGACCGCTGCGCCTTATCCGGT
AACTATCGTCTTGAGTCCAACCCGGTAAGACACGACTTATCGCCACTGGCAGCAGCCACTGGTAACAGGA
TTAGCAGAGCGAGGTATGTAGGCGGTGCTACAGAGTTCTTGAAGTGGTGGCCTAACTACGGCTACACTAG
AAGGACAGTATTTGGTATCTGCGCTCTGCTGAAGCCAGTTACCTTCGGAAAAAGAGTTGGTAGCTCTTGA
TCCGGCAAACAAACCACCGCTGGTAGCGGTGGTTTTTTTGTTTGCAAGCAGCAGATTACGCGCAGAAAAA
AAGGATCTCAAGAAGATCCTTTGATCTTTTCTACGGGGTCTGACGCTCAGTGGAACGAAAACTCACGTTA
AGGGATTTTGGTCATGAGATTATCAAAAAGGATCTTCACCTAGATCCTTTTAAATTAAAAATGAAGTTTT
AAATCAATCTAAAGTATATATGAGTAAACTTGGTCTGACAGTTACCAATGCTTAATCAGTGAGGCACCTA
TCTCAGCGATCTGTCTATTTCGTTCATCCATAGTTGCCTGACTCCCCGTCGTGTAGATAACTACGATACG
GGAGGGCTTACCATCTGGCCCCAGTGCTGCAATGATACCGCGAGACCCACGCTCACCGGCTCCAGATTTA
TCAGCAATAAACCAGCCAGCCGGAAGGGCCGAGCGCAGAAGTGGTCCTGCAACTTTATCCGCCTCCATCC
AGTCTATTAATTGTTGCCGGGAAGCTAGAGTAAGTAGTTCGCCAGTTAATAGTTTGCGCAACGTTGTTGC
CATTGCTGCAGGCATCGTGGTGTCACGCTCGTCGTTTGGTATGGCTTCATTCAGCTCCGGTTCCCAACGA
TCAAGGCGAGTTACATGATCCCCCATGTTGTGCAAAAAAGCGGTTAGCTCCTTCGGTCCTCCGATCGTTG
TCAGAAGTAAGTTGGCCGCAGTGTTATCACTCATGGTTATGGCAGCACTGCATAATTCTCTTACTGTCAT
GCCATCCGTAAGATGCTTTTCTGTGACTGGTGAGTACTCAACCAAGTCATTCTGAGAATAGTGTATGCGG
CGACCGAGTTGCTCTTGCCCGGCGTCAACACGGGATAATACCGCGCCACATAGCAGAACTTTAAAAGTGC
TCATCATTGGAAAACGTTCTTCGGGGCGAAAACTCTCAAGGATCTTACCGCTGTTGAGATCCAGTTCGAT
GTAACCCACTCGTGCACCCAACTGATCTTCAGCATCTTTTACTTTCACCAGCGTTTCTGGGTGAGCAAAA
ACAGGAAGGCAAAATGCCGCAAAAAAGGGAATAAGGGCGACACGGAAATGTTGAATACTCATACTCTTCC
TTTTTCAATATTATTGAAGCATTTATCAGGGTTATTGTCTCATGAGCGGATACATATTTGAATGTATTTA
GAAAAATAAACAAATAGGGGTTCCGCGCACATTTCCCCGAAAAGTGCCACCTGACGTCTAAGAAACCATT
ATTATCATGACATTAACCTATAAAAATAGGCGTATCACGAGGCCCTTTCGT
Features (pLannotate 1.2.2; 10 found; start..end, strand, type, name):
     56..2568    +  promoter       Ac5 promoter: Drosophila melanogaster actin 5C promoter
   2588..3304    +  CDS            EGFP: EGFP is a basic (constitutively fluorescent) green fluorescent protein published in 1996, derived from Aequorea victoria. It is reported to be a rapidly-maturing weak dimer with moderate acid sensitivity.
   3329..4024    +  CDS            Rrp40: EXOS3_DROME - Experimental evidence at protein level: Swiss-Prot protein existence level 1. Non-catalytic component of the RNA exosome complex which has 3'->5' exoribonuclease activity and participates in a multitude of cellular RNA processing and degradation events (By similarity). In the nucleus, the RNA exosome complex is involved in proper maturation of stable RNA species such as rRNA, snRNA and snoRNA, in the elimination of RNA processing by-products and non-coding 'pervasive' transcripts such as antisense RNA species, and of mRNAs with processing defects, thereby limiting or excluding th
   4056..4097    +  CDS            V5 tag: epitope tag from simian virus 5
   4197..4331    -  polyA_signal   SV40 poly(A) signal: SV40 polyadenylation signal
   4354..4438    -  CDS            large T antigen (fragment): large T antigen from SV40 (simian virus 40)
   4439..4909    +  CDS            TcR (fragment): tetracycline efflux protein; tet; confers resistance to tetracycline
   4953..5541    -  rep_origin     ori: high-copy-number ColE1/pMB1/pBR322/pUC origin of replication
   5712..6572    -  CDS            AmpR: β-lactamase; bla; confers resistance to ampicillin, carbenicillin, and related antibiotics
   6573..6677    -  promoter       AmpR promoter: bla
