[The description below was written by a language model from this plasmid's Addgene catalogue record and pLannotate feature annotations shown in this document.]
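Description:
pAc5.1B-EGFP-DmRRP40 is a Drosophila expression plasmid of 6,771 bp, built on an Invitrogen pAc5.1B backbone that was modified to carry an N-terminal EGFP tag. It is maintained in E. coli through a ColE1/pUC-type origin of replication and selected with ampicillin via the β-lactamase gene and its native bla promoter. The catalogue entry lists the plasmid as low copy, although the annotated origin is of the type usually described as high copy. Short fragments annotated as a tetracycline resistance gene and SV40 large T antigen appear to be non-functional backbone remnants. No marker for selection in insect cells is annotated, which is consistent with transient transfection or co-transfection with a separate selection plasmid.

The expression cassette is driven by the Drosophila melanogaster actin 5C promoter, a strong constitutive promoter widely used in cultured fly cells such as S2 cells. Downstream lies the EGFP coding sequence, followed by the 699 bp Rrp40 (CG31938) open reading frame cloned between EcoRV and XhoI sites so that it forms an EGFP-Rrp40 fusion. An SV40 polyadenylation signal terminates the transcript. A V5 epitope from the parental vector sits just after the insert, but the record does not state whether it is translated; the stated insert size suggests the gene keeps its own stop codon, which would exclude it. Rrp40 is a non-catalytic subunit of the RNA exosome, the 3'→5' exoribonuclease complex involved in RNA processing, surveillance and degradation. The construct expresses fluorescently tagged Rrp40 in Drosophila cells. This would suit localisation imaging or GFP-based pulldown of interacting proteins, although the record states no application beyond expression.
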