Addgene plasmid #65797: pAc5.1B-EGFP-DmRRP40
Purpose: expresses EGFP-tagged RRP40 in Drosophila cells
Depositing lab: Elisa Izaurralde. Depositing organization: Max Planck Institute for Developmental Biology.
Backbone
  Vector backbone: pAc5.1B-EGFP
  Backbone manufacturer: Invitrogen
  Backbone size w/o insert (bp): 6072
  Total vector size (bp): 6771
  Modifications to backbone: N-terminal EGFP-tag
  Vector type: Drosophila Expression
Growth in bacteria
  Bacterial resistance: Ampicillin, 100 μg/mL
  Growth temperature: 37°C
  Growth strain: DH5alpha
  Copy number: Low Copy
Gene/Insert
  Gene/Insert name: RRP40 (alt name: CG31938)
  Species: D. melanogaster (fly)
  Insert size (bp): 699
  GenBank ID: NM_164435.3
  Entrez Gene: Rrp40 (a.k.a. Dmel_CG31938, CG31938, Dmel\CG31938, dRrp40)
  Promoter: Actin 5C
  Tag / fusion protein: EGFP (N terminal on backbone)
  Cloning method: Restriction Enzyme; 5′ cloning site EcoRV (not destroyed); 3′ cloning site XhoI (not destroyed)
  Sequencing primers: 5′ EGFP-forw; 3′ Bgh-rev
Terms and licenses: Academic/Nonprofit Terms; Industry Terms: Not Available to Industry
How to cite: pAc5.1B-EGFP-DmRRP40 was a gift from Elisa Izaurralde (Addgene plasmid # 65797 ; http://n2t.net/addgene:65797 ; RRID:Addgene_65797)
