>Addgene plasmid #65797 | pAc5.1B-EGFP-DmRRP40 | addgene partial sequence | sequence record 117055 | AC5 5'-ACACAAAGCCGCTCCATCAG-3'
GGATCGGGGTACCATCATGGTGAGCAAGGGCGAGGAGCTGTTCACCGGGGTGGTGCCCATCCTGGTCGAG
CTGGACGGCGACGTAAACGGCCACAAGTTCAGCGTGTCCGGCGAGGGCGAGGGCGATGCCACCTACGGCA
AGCTGACCCTGAAGTTCATCTGCACCACCGGCAAGCTGCCCGTGCCCTGGCCCACCCTCGTGACCACCCT
GACCTACGGCGTGCAGTGCTTCAGCCGCTACCCCGACCACATGAAGCAGCACGACTTCTTCAAGTCCGCC
ATGCCCGAAGGCTACGTCCAGGAGCGCACCATCTTCTTCAAGGACGACGGCAACTACAAGACCCGCGCCG
AGGTGAAGTTCGAGGGCGACACCCTGGTGAACCGCATCGAGCTGAAGGGCATCGACTTCAAGGAGGACGG
CAACATCCTGGGGCACAAGCTGGAGTACAACTACAACAGCCACAACGTCTATATCATGGCCGACAAGCAG
AAGAACGGCATCAAGGTGAACTTCAAGATCCGCCACAACATCGAGGACGGCAGCGTGCAGCTCGCCGACC
ACTACCAGCAGAACACCCCCATCGGCGACGGCCCCGTGCTGCTGCCCGACAACCACTACCTGAGCACCCA
GTCCGCCCTGAGCAAAGACCCCAACGAGAAGCGCGATCACATGGTCCTGCTGGAGTTCGTGACCGCCGCC
GGGATCACTCTCGGCATGGACGAGCTGTACAAGCCAAGCTTGAATTCTGCAGATATCATGAGCGCGACCA
GCACAATAGTTATGCCCGGTGAGCGAATTGCGGCCATTGAGGAGCTGGCCAAGAGCAAGCGGG
