>Addgene plasmid #65797 | pAc5.1B-EGFP-DmRRP40 | addgene partial sequence | sequence record 117057 | EBV-rev 5'-GTGGTTTGTCCAAACTCATC-3'
CTCGATCGAGGCTGATCAGCGAGCTCAGGCCTTAGAAGGCACAGTCGAGGCTGATCAGCGGGTTTAAACT
CAATGGTGATGGTGATGATGACCGGTACGCGTAGAATCGAGACCGAGGAGAGGGTTAGGGATAGGCTTAC
CTTCGAACCGCGGGCCCTCTAGACTCGAGCTAGGCCTGCAGGAAGTCTCCGAGATTGCCACATATTTTGT
CGATTTCCGCACATCCCGATTGCTCCAGCGCTGAAATGGCATTGGCGAGGGCCACGGTTTCTTTCAGGGA
ATGGGCCTTCAACCATATCCTGCCGTTGACTCCCACAGCGATCTCGTAGGGCAGTTCCCGGGTAAGAGCG
GCGAGAACAGGGCAGTTTTCCCGCAGCAGCATCCTTCCCAGATTCAGGCTGCACTTGAAGAAGAATCCAT
CGGTGAGGACGCCCAGTTTGCCACTTTTGCCCACCGAGTTGACGCAGACCAGCTCCGGTTCAATGTCCGC
GCTTGCATTCAGGACTCTCGCGTAAATCAGATCACCGGGGATCAGATCCGGGCGATTCTTCTTGCTGGCC
GCCTCAAAGGCGAGATACGATATGGAGGCTGTGTCCGTTGCTCCGATGTCCACGCGGTACAGATCGCCCG
CCTTGGCTCGCACAATGCCCAGAATGAGATCCCCGCGTGCCGGGATGTACCTTCTCTGGTAGTTGTCCAC
CCAGAAGGTGCCGGGTTCCTTGTGTCGAAGTGGGCCCGCCTTGCTAGCCACCACCGTGTCATCCAGACGC
CGCAGTCCCGGTCCGAGTATCACCCGCTTGCTCTTGGCCAGCTCCTCAATGGCCGCAATTCGCTCACCGG
GCATAACTATTGTGCTGGTCGCGCTCATGATATCTGCAGAATTCAAGCTTGGCTTGTACAGCTCGTCCAT
GCCGAGAGTGATCCCGGCGGCGGTCACGAACTCCAGCAGGACCATGTG
